Addgene plasmid #126229: pGWB14-LYX011
Purpose: With a Nicotiana benthamiana transcription factor in PGWB14 backbone, for Agrobacterium mediated transient or stable expression corresponding transcription factor fused with a C-terminal HA tag.
Depositing lab: Silin Zhong. Depositing organization: Chinese University of Hong Kong.
Backbone
  Vector backbone: pGWB14
  Vector type: Plant Expression
  Selectable markers: Hygromycin
Growth in bacteria
  Bacterial resistance: Kanamycin, 50 μg/mL
  Growth temperature: 37°C
  Growth strain: DH5alpha
  Copy number: Low Copy
Gene/Insert
  Gene/Insert name: Niben101Scf09704g02001.1
  Species: Nicotiana benthamiana
  Promoter: CaMV 35S
  Tag / fusion protein: HA (C terminal on insert)
  Cloning method: Gibson Cloning
Terms and licenses: Academic/Nonprofit Terms; Industry Terms: Not Available to Industry
How to cite: pGWB14-LYX011 was a gift from Silin Zhong (Addgene plasmid # 126229 ; http://n2t.net/addgene:126229 ; RRID:Addgene_126229)
