[The description below was written by a language model from this plasmid's Addgene catalogue record and pLannotate feature annotations shown in this document.]
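Description:
pGWB14-LYX011 is a plant binary expression vector built on the pGWB14 backbone, intended for Agrobacterium-mediated transient or stable expression of a Nicotiana benthamiana transcription factor (gene model Niben101Scf09704g02001.1). The 15,251 nt plasmid replicates through the broad-host-range IncP system, with oriV and its trans-acting replication protein trfA. This arrangement allows maintenance in both E. coli and Agrobacterium and fits the recorded low copy number. An oriT with traJ permits conjugal mobilisation. Bacterial selection is by kanamycin (aphA-3). The annotation also picks up backbone remnants: fragments of the tetracycline resistance genes, an IS1 element, and partial lacZα, lacI and M13 ori sequences.

Three expression units lie between the nopaline-type right and left T-DNA border repeats. The main cassette places the transcription factor coding region under a CaMV 35S promoter, flanked by attB1 and attB2 Gateway sites, although the record lists Gibson assembly as the cloning method. The coding region is followed by a 3xHA epitope tag at the C terminus and a NOS terminator. Part of the insert shows similarity to Arabidopsis ERF8, a GCC-box-binding ERF-family factor, which suggests the insert belongs to that family. A second 35S-driven cassette encodes the tomato bushy stunt virus P19 silencing suppressor with a CaMV poly(A) signal. The catalogue fields do not mention it, but P19 typically boosts transient expression by blocking post-transcriptional gene silencing. The third cassette, 35S-driven hygromycin phosphotransferase with a NOS terminator, selects stably transformed plant tissue. The HA tag allows antibody-based detection or pull-down of the expressed factor, though the record names no specific downstream assay.
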