Features (pLannotate 1.2.2; 36 found; start..end, strand, type, name):
      3..89      -  CDS            traI (fragment): TRAI6_ECOLX - Experimental evidence at protein level: Swiss-Prot protein existence level 1. The initiation process of transfer DNA synthesis requires the interaction of at least three plasmid-specific components (TraH, I, and J) at the transfer origin resulting in the assembly of a specialised nucleoprotein complex - the relaxosome. Site- and strand-specific cleavage at the transfer origin is dependent on TraI and TraJ. From Escherichia coli.
    127..498     -  CDS            traJ: oriT-recognizing protein; traJ
    531..640     -  oriT           oriT: incP origin of transfer
    772..962     +  rep_origin     ori (fragment): high-copy-number ColE1/pMB1/pBR322/pUC origin of replication
   1321..1971    -  CDS            TetR: tetracycline resistance regulatory protein; tetR
   2077..2326    +  CDS            TcR (fragment): tetracycline efflux protein; tetA; confers resistance to tetracycline
   2436..2460    -  misc_feature   RB T-DNA repeat: right border repeat from nopaline C58 T-DNA
   2490..2508    +  misc_feature   MCS (fragment): pUC18/19 multiple cloning site
   2559..2904    +  promoter       CaMV 35S promoter: strong constitutive promoter from cauliflower mosaic virus
   2856..2902    +  promoter       minimal CaMV 35S promoter: minimal 35S promoter from cauliflower mosaic virus
   2914..2932    -  misc_feature   MCS (fragment): pUC18/19 multiple cloning site
   2943..3458    +  CDS            P19_TBSVC: Experimental evidence at protein level: Swiss-Prot protein existence level 1. Acts as a suppressor of RNA-mediated gene silencing, also known as post-transcriptional gene silencing (PTGS), a mechanism of plant viral defense that limits the accumulation of viral RNAs. Binds to short interfering RNAs (siRNAs) with high affinity. Acts as a molecular caliper to specifically select siRNAs based on the length of the duplex region of the RNA (By similarity). From Tomato bushy stunt virus (strain Cherry) (TBSV).
   3531..3707    +  polyA_signal   CaMV poly(A) signal: cauliflower mosaic virus polyadenylation signal
   4210..4551    +  promoter       CaMV 35S promoter: strong constitutive promoter from cauliflower mosaic virus
   4577..4601    +  protein_bind   attB1: mutant version of attB; recombination site for the Gateway® BP reaction BP Clonase™
   4679..5044    +  CDS            ERF8 (fragment): ERF79_ARATH - Also known as ERF-8, ERF079. Experimental evidence at protein level: Swiss-Prot protein existence level 1. Involved in the regulation of gene expression by stress factors and by components of stress signal transduction pathways. Transcription factor that binds to the GCC-box pathogenesis-related promoter element. Acts as a transcriptional inhibitor and may regulate other AtERFs (By similarity). From Arabidopsis thaliana (Mouse-ear cress).
   5397..5421    -  protein_bind   attB2: mutant version of attB; recombination site for the Gateway® BP reaction BP Clonase™
   5450..5539    +  CDS            3xHA: three tandem HA epitope tags
   5573..5825    +  terminator     NOS terminator: nopaline synthase terminator and poly(A) signal
   6254..6506    -  terminator     NOS terminator: nopaline synthase terminator and poly(A) signal
   6530..6958    -  CDS            nos (fragment): DHNO_AGRT7 - Protein inferred from homology: Swiss-Prot protein existence level 3. From Agrobacterium tumefaciens (strain T37).
   6974..7999    -  CDS            HygR: aminoglycoside phosphotransferase from E. coli; aph(4)-Ia; confers resistance to hygromycin
   8009..8353    -  promoter       CaMV 35S promoter: strong constitutive promoter from cauliflower mosaic virus
   8010..8056    -  promoter       minimal CaMV 35S promoter: minimal 35S promoter from cauliflower mosaic virus
   8459..8614    +  CDS            lacZα (fragment) (sequence partly withheld): LacZα fragment of β-galactosidase; lacZ fragment
   8612..8912    +  rep_origin     M13 ori (fragment) (sequence partly withheld): M13 bacteriophage origin of replication; arrow indicates direction of (+) strand synthesis
   8913..9043    +  CDS            lacI (fragment): lac repressor; lacI; The lac repressor binds to the lac operator to inhibit transcription in E. coli. This inhibition can be relieved by adding lactose or isopropyl-β-D-thiogalactopyranoside (IPTG).
   9097..9121    -  misc_feature   LB T-DNA repeat: left border repeat from nopaline C58 T-DNA
  10578..10697   -  CDS            tetR (fragment): TETR1_ECOLX - Experimental evidence at protein level: Swiss-Prot protein existence level 1. TetR is the repressor of the tetracycline resistance element; its N-terminal region forms a helix-turn-helix structure and binds DNA. Binding of tetracycline to TetR reduces the repressor affinity for the tetracycline resistance gene (tetA) promoter operator sites. From Escherichia coli.
  10717..11865   -  CDS            trfA: trans-acting replication protein that binds to and activates oriV
  12164..12958   -  CDS            KanR: aminoglycoside phosphotransferase; aphA-3; confers resistance to kanamycin
  13150..13917   +  mobile_element IS1: prokaryotic transposable element IS1
  13926..14075   -  CDS            satA (fragment): STA_BACSU - Also known as yyaR. Experimental evidence at protein level: Swiss-Prot protein existence level 1. Involved in resistance to streptothricin, a broad-spectrum antibiotic produced by streptomycetes. Detoxifies streptothricin via acetylation of the beta amino group of the first beta-lysyl moiety of streptothricin. From Bacillus subtilis (strain 168).
  14074..14268   -  CDS            satA (fragment): STA_BACSU - Also known as yyaR. Experimental evidence at protein level: Swiss-Prot protein existence level 1. Involved in resistance to streptothricin, a broad-spectrum antibiotic produced by streptomycetes. Detoxifies streptothricin via acetylation of the beta amino group of the first beta-lysyl moiety of streptothricin. From Bacillus subtilis (strain 168).
  14271..14546   -  CDS            klaC (fragment): KLAC_ECOLX - Also known as telB. Protein predicted: Swiss-Prot protein existence level 4. Belongs to the kla operon, which is associated with cryptic tellurite resistance, and IncW plasmid fertility inhibition. From Escherichia coli.
  14610..15241   -  rep_origin     oriV: incP origin of replication
>Addgene plasmid #126229 | pGWB14-LYX011 | addgene full sequence | sequence record 246265 | Addgene NGS Result
TCGGTCTTGCCTTGCTCGTCGGTGATGTACTTCACCAGCTCCGCGAAGTCGCTCTTCTTGATGGAGCGCA
TGGGGACGTGCTTGGCAATCACGCGCACCCCCCGGCCGTTTTAGCGGCTAAAAAAGTCATGGCTCTGCCC
TCGGGCGGACCACGCCCATCATGACCTTGCCAAGCTCGTCCTGCTTCTCTTCGATCTTCGCCAGCAGGGC
GAGGATCGTGGCATCACCGAACCGCGCCGTGCGCGGGTCGTCGGTGAGCCAGAGTTTCAGCAGGCCGCCC
AGGCGGCCCAGGTCGCCATTGATGCGGGCCAGCTCGCGGACGTGCTCATAGTCCACGACGCCCGTGATTT
TGTAGCCCTGGCCGACGGCCAGCAGGTAGGCCGACAGGCTCATGCCGGCCGCCGCCGCCTTTTCCTCAAT
CGCTCTTCGTTCGTCTGGAAGGCAGTACACCTTGATAGGTGGGCTGCCCTTCCTGGTTGGCTTGGTTTCA
TCAGCCATCCGCTTGCCCTCATCTGTTACGCCGGCGGTAGCCGGCCAGCCTCGCAGAGCAGGATTCCCGT
TGAGCACCGCCAGGTGCGAATAAGGGACAGTGAAGAAGGAACACCCGCTCGCGGGTGGGCCTACTTCACC
TATCCTGCCCGGCTGACGCCGTTGGATACACCAAGGAAAGTCTACACGAACCCTTTGGCAAAATCCTGTA
TATCGTGCGAAAAAGGATGGATATACCGAAAAAATCGCTATAATGACCCCGAAGCAGGGTTATGCAGCGG
AAAAGCGCCACGCTTCCCGAAGGGAGAAAGGCGGACAGGTATCCGGTAAGCGGCAGGGTCGGAACAGGAG
AGCGCACGAGGGAGCTTCCAGGGGGAAACGCCTGGTATCTTTATAGTCCTGTCGGGTTTCGCCACCTCTG
ACTTGAGCGTCGATTTTTGTGATGCTCGTCAGGGGGGCGGAGCCTATGGAAAAACGCCAGCAACGCGGCC
TTTTTACGGTTCCTGGCCTTTTGCTGGCCTTTTGCTCACATGTTCTTTCCTGCGTTATCCCCTGATTCTG
TGGATAACCGTATTACCGCCTTTGAGTGAGCTGATACCGCTCGCCGCAGCCGAACGACCGAGCGCAGCGA
GTCAGTGAGCGAGGAAGCGGAAGAGCGCCAGAAGGCCGCCAGAGAGGCCGAGCGCGGCCGTGAGGCTTGG
ACGCTAGGGCAGGGCATGAAAAAGCCCGTAGCGGGCTGCTACGGGCGTCTGACGCGGTGGAAAGGGGGAG
GGGATGTTGTCTACATGGCTCTGCTGTAGTGAGTGGGTTGCGCTCCGGCAGCGGTCCTGATCAATCGTCA
CCCTTTCTCGGTCCTTCAACGTTCCTGACAACGAGCCTCCTTTTCGCCAATCCATCGACAATCACCGCGA
GTCCCTGCTCGAACGCTGCGTCCGGACCGGCTTCGTCGAAGGCGTCTATCGCGGCCCGCAACAGCGGCGA
GAGCGGAGCCTGTTCAACGGTGCCGCCGCGCTCGCCGGCATCGCTGTCGCCGGCCTGCTCCTCAAGCACG
GCCCCAACAGTGAAGTAGCTGATTGTCATCAGCGCATTGACGGCGTCCCCGGCCGAAAAACCCGCCTCGC
AGAGGAAGCGAAGCTGCGCGTCGGCCGTTTCCATCTGCGGTGCGCCCGGTCGCGTGCCGGCATGGATGCG
CGCGCCATCGCGGTAGGCGAGCAGCGCCTGCCTGAAGCTGCGGGCATTCCCGATCAGAAATGAGCGCCAG
TCGTCGTCGGCTCTCGGCACCGAATGCGTATGATTCTCCGCCAGCATGGCTTCGGCCAGTGCGTCGAGCA
GCGCCCGCTTGTTCCTGAAGTGCCAGTAAAGCGCCGGCTGCTGAACCCCCAACCGTTCCGCCAGTTTGCG
TGTCGTCAGACCGTCTACGCCGACCTCGTTCAACAGGTCCAGGGCGGCACGGATCACTGTATTCGGCTGC
AACTTTGTCATGCTTGACACTTTATCACTGATAAACATAATATGTCCACCAACTTATCAGTGATAAAGAA
TCCGCGCGTTCAATCGGACCAGCGGAGGCTGGTCCGGAGGCCAGACGTGAAACCCAACATACCCCTGATC
GTAATTCTGAGCACTGTCGCGCTCGACGCTGTCGGCATCGGCCTGATTATGCCGGTGCTGCCGGGCCTCC
TGCGCGATCTGGTTCACTCGAACGACGTCACCGCCCACTATGGCATTCTGCTGGCGCTGTATGCGTTGGT
GCAATTTGCCTGCGCACCTGTGCTGGGCGCGCTGTCGGATCGTTTCGGGCGGCGGCCAATCTTGCTCGTC
TCGCTGGCCGGCGCCAGATCTGGGGAACCCTGTGGTTGGCATGCACATACAAATGGACGAACGGATAAAC
CTTTTCACGCCCTTTTAAATATCCGATTATTCTAATAAACGCTCTTTTCTCTTAGGTTTACCCGCCAATA
TATCCTGTCAAACACTGATAGTTTAAACGTTGCGATTAAGAATTCGAGCTCGGTACCCCCCTACTCCAAA
AATGTCAAAGATACAGTCTCAGAAGACCAAAGGGCTATTGAGACTTTTCAACAAAGGGTAATTTCGGGAA
ACCTCCTCGGATTCCATTGCCCAGCTATCTGTCACTTCATCGAAAGGACAGTAGAAAAGGAAGGTGGCTC
CTACAAATGCCATCATTGCGATAAAGGAAAGGCTATCATTCAAGATGCCTCTGCCGACAGTGGTCCCAAA
GATGGACCCCCACCCACGAGGAGCATCGTGGAAAAAGAAGACGTTCCAACCACGTCTTCAAAGCAAGTGG
ATTGATGTGACATCTCCACTGACGTAAGGGATGACGCACAATCCCACTATCCTTCGCAAGACCCTTCCTC
TATATAAGGAAGTTCATTTCATTTGGAGAGGACAGCCCAAGCTTCGACTCTAGAGGATCCCCTTAAATCG
ATATGGAACGAGCTATACAAGGAAACGACGCTAGGGAACAAGCTAACAGTGAACGTTGGGATGGAGGATC
AGGAGGTACCACTTCTCCCTTCAAACTTCCTGACGAAAGTCCGAGTTGGACTGAGTGGCGGCTACATAAC
GATGAGACGAATTCGAATCAAGATAATCCCCTTGGTTTCAAGGAAAGCTGGGGTTTCGGGAAAGTTGTAT
TTAAGAGATATCTCAGATACGACAGGACGGAAGCTTCACTGCACAGAGTCCTTGGATCTTGGACGGGAGA
TTCGGTTAACTATGCAGCATCTCGATTTTTCGGTTTCGACCAGATCGGATGTACCTATAGTATTCGGTTT
CGAGGAGTTAGTATCACCGTTTCTGGAGGGTCTCGAACTCTTCAGCATCTCTGTGAGATGGCAATTCGGT
CTAAGCAAGAACTGCTACAGCTTGCCCCAATCGAAGTGGAAAGTAATGTATCAAGAGGATGCCCTGAAGG
TACTCAAACCTTCGAAAAAGAAAGCGAGTAAGTCGAGGGCGAGCTCGAATTCGGTACGCTGAAATCACCA
GTCTCTCTCTACAAATCTATCTCTCTCTATTTTCTCCATAAATAATGTGTGAGTAGTTTCCCGATAAGGG
AAATTAGGGTTCTTATAGGGTTTCGCTCATGTGTTGAGCATATAAGAAACCCTTAGTATGTATTTGTATT
TGTAAAATACTTCTATCAATAAAATTTCTAATTCCTAAAACCAAAATCCAGTACTAAAATCCAGATCTCC
CTGCAGGTCCCCAGATTAGCCTTTTCAATTTCAGAAAGAATGCTAACCCACAGATGGTTAGAGAGGCTTA
CGCAGCAGGTCTCATCAAGACGATCTACCCGAGCAATAATCTCCAGGAAATCAAATACCTTCCCAAGAAG
GTTAAAGATGCAGTCAAAAGATTCAGGACTAACTGCATCAAGAACACAGAGAAAGATATATTTCTCAAGA
TCAGAAGTACTATTCCAGTATGGACGATTCAAGGCTTGCTTCACAAACCAAGGCAAGTAATAGAGATTGG
AGTCTCTAAAAAGGTAGTTCCCACTGAATCAAAGGCCATGGAGTCAAAGATTCAAATAGAGGACCTAACA
GAACTCGCCGTAAAGACTGGCGAACAGTTCATACAGAGTCTCTTACGACTCAATGACAAGAAGAAAATCT
TCGTCAACATGGTGGAGCACGACACACTTGTCTACTCCAAAAATATCAAAGATACAGTCTCAGAAGACCA
AAGGGCAATTGAGACTTTTCAACAAAGGGTAATATCCGGAAACCTCCTCGGATTCCATTGCCCAGCTATC
TGTCACTTTATTGTGAAGATAGTGGAAAAGGAAGGTGGCTCCTACAAATGCCATCATTGCGATAAAGGAA
AGGCCATCGTTGAAGATGCCTCTGCCGACAGTGGTCCCAAAGATGGACCCCCACCCACGAGGAGCATCGT
GGAAAAAGAAGACGTTCCAACCACGTCTTCAAAGCAAGTGGATTGATGTGATATCTCCACTGACGTAAGG
GATGACGCACAATCCCACTATCCTTCGCAAGACCCTTCCTCTATATAAGGAAGTTCATTTCATTTGGAGA
GAACACGGGGGACTCTAGAGTTATCAACAAGTTTGTACAAAAAAGCAGGCTCCACCACTAGTATGGCGCC
GAAGCAACTGGGTGGCGCGGTGGCGGTTACGGCGGCGGTTGGAGAAGTGAATGGAATTTCAAAAGAGGTA
CATTATAGGGGCGTAAGGAAGAGGCCATGGGGGAGGTATGCGGCGGAGATAAGAGATCCGGGGAAAAAGA
GCCGGGTTTGGCTCGGGACTTTTGATACGGCGGAGGAAGCAGCGAAAGCCTACGATGCGGCGGCGAGAGA
ATTCCGCGGTGCAAAGGCGAAAACTAATTTTCCTCCGTCGGAAGAAGAGAACCTCAAAATCGCCCAAAAC
AATTTAGGCGTTAAGATGTATAAGAACGTTAATGATAATAACAATCGTAGTCCGAGTCAGAGCAGTACCG
TTGAGTCATCTAGCCGTGACGGGTTATCTCCTGCCGTTATGGTTGACTCATCGCCGTTAGATCTCAGCCT
CGGCGTGAAATTCCCGTTCCAGAACAATCAGTTCCGCACTTCCCCGATTCCCGGCGGGTTTTCCGGCTGC
GGGTTTACCGGCGCAACTCCTGCGATGAATCATCACCTGTATTATCTGGAGGCTCTGGCACGTGCGGGAG
TAATAAATCTGGAAAAACAACAGCAAAGGCAGACGGTTGATTTCCTTGGCGGTAACGGTGGACATGGCGG
CAGTAGCGGCGGTAGCGGAAGTGGGACCCAGAGTGAATCTGATTCATCATCGGTGATTGAGTTTATGCGT
AACGATGTTAAGCCCCCTACCAGAACAAGTCTTAATCTGGACCTAAATTTTCCTCCACCGGAGAACGCGC
CCGGGGACCCAGCTTTCTTGTACAAAGTGGTTGATAACAGCGGGTTAATTAACATCTTTTACCCATACGA
TGTTCCTGACTATGCGGGCTATCCCTATGACGTCCCGGACTATGCAGGATCCTATCCATATGACGTTCCA
GATTACGCTGCTCAGTGCAGCGCTTAGAGCTCGAATTTCCCCGATCGTTCAAACATTTGGCAATAAAGTT
TCTTAAGATTGAATCCTGTTGCCGGTCTTGCGATGATTATCATATAATTTCTGTTGAATTACGTTAAGCA
TGTAATAATTAACATGTAATGCATGACGTTATTTATGAGATGGGTTTTTATGATTAGAGTCCCGCAATTA
TACATTTAATACGCGATAGAAAACAAAATATAGCGCGCAAACTAGGATAAATTATCGCGCGCGGTGTCAT
CTATGTTACTAGATCGGGAATTAGCTTCATCAACGCAAGACATGCGCACGACCGTCTGACAGGAGAGGAA
TTTCCGACGAGCACAGAAAGGACTTGCTCTTGGACGTAGGCCTATTTCTCAGGCACATGTATCAAGTGTT
CGGACGTGGGTTTTCGATGGTGTATCAGCCGCCGCCAACTGGGAGATGAGGAGGCTTTCTTGGGGGGCAG
TCAGCAGTTCATTTCACAAGACAGAGGAACTTGTAAGGAGATGCACTGATTTATCTTGGCGCAAACCAGC
AGGACGAATTAGTGGGAATAGCCCGCGAATATCTAAGTTATGCCTGTCGGCATGAGCAGAAACTTCCAAT
TCGAAACAGTTTGGAGAGGTTGTTTTTGGGCATACCTTTTGTTAGTCAGCCTCTCGATTGCTCATCGTCA
TTACACAGTACCGAAGTTTGATCGATCTAGTAACATAGATGACACCGCGCGCGATAATTTATCCTAGTTT
GCGCGCTATATTTTGTTTTCTATCGCGTATTAAATGTATAATTGCGGGACTCTAATCATAAAAACCCATC
TCATAAATAACGTCATGCATTACATGTTAATTATTACATGCTTAACGTAATTCAACAGAAATTATATGAT
AATCATCGCAAGACCGGCAACAGGATTCAATCTTAAGAAACTTTATTGCCAAATGTTTGAACGATCTGCT
TCGACGCACTCCTTCTTTACTCCACCATCTCGTCCTTATTGAAAACGTGGGTAGCACCAAAACGAATCAA
GTCGCTGGAACTGAAGTTACCAATCACGCTGGATGATTTGCCAGTTGGATTAATCTTGCCTTTCCCCGCA
TGAATAATATTGATGAATGCATGCGTGAGGGGTATTTCGATTTTGGCAATAGCTGCAATTGCCGCGACAT
CCTCCAACGAGCATAATTCTTCAGAAAAATAGCGATGTTCCATGTTGTCAGGGCATGCATGATGCACGTT
ATGAGGTGACGGTGCTAGGCAGTATTCCCTCAAAGTTTCATAGTCAGTATCATATTCATCATTGCATTCC
TGCAAGAGAGAATTGAGACGCAATCCACACGCTGCGGCAACCTTCCGGCGTTCGTGGTCTATTTGCTCTT
GGACGTTGCAAACGTAAGTGTTGGATCCCGGTCGGCATCTACTCTATTCCTTTGCCCTCGGACGAGTGCT
GGGGCGTCGGTTTCCACTATCGGCGAGTACTTCTACACAGCCATCGGTCCAGACGGCCGCGCTTCTGCGG
GCGATTTGTGTACGCCCGACAGTCCCGGCTCCGGATCGGACGATTGCGTCGCATCGACCCTGCGCCCAAG
CTGCATCATCGAAATTGCCGTCAACCAAGCTCTGATAGAGTTGGTCAAGACCAATGCGGAGCATATACGC
CCGGAGCCGCGGCGATCCTGCAAGCTCCGGATGCCTCCGCTCGAAGTAGCGCGTCTGCTGCTCCATACAA
GCCAACCACGGCCTCCAGAAGAAGATGTTGGCGACCTCGTATTGGGAATCCCCGAACATCGCCTCGCTCC
AGTCAATGACCGCTGTTATGCGGCCATTGTCCGTCAGGACATTGTTGGAGCCGAAATCCGCGTGCACGAG
GTGCCGGACTTCGGGGCAGTCCTCGGCCCAAAGCATCAGCTCATCGAGAGCCTGCGCGACGGACGCACTG
ACGGTGTCGTCCATCACAGTTTGCCAGTGATACACATGGGGATCAGCAATCGCGCATATGAAATCACGCC
ATGTAGTGTATTGACCGATTCCTTGCGGTCCGAATGGGCCGAACCCGCTCGTCTGGCTAAGATCGGCCGC
AGCGATCGCATCCATGGCCTCCGCGACCGGCTGCAGAACAGCGGGCAGTTCGGTTTCAGGCAGGTCTTGC
AACGTGACACCCTGTGCACGGCGGGAGATGCAATAGGTCAGGCTCTCGCTGAATTCCCCAATGTCAAGCA
CTTCCGGAATCGGGAGCGCGGCCGATGCAAAGTGCCGATAAACATAACGATCTTTGTAGAAACCATCGGC
GCAGCTATTTACCCGCAGGACATATCCACGCCCTCCTACATCGAAGCTGAAAGCACGAGATTCTTCGCCC
TCCGAGAGCTGCATCAGGTCGGAGACGCTGTCGAACTTTTCGATCAGAAACTTCTCGACAGACGTCGCGG
TGAGTTCAGGCTTTTTCATATCGGGGTCGTCCTCTCCAAATGAAATGAACTTCCTTATATAGAGGAAGGG
TCTTGCGAAGGATAGTGGGATTGTGCGTCATCCCTTACGTCAGTGGAGATATCACATCAATCCACTTGCT
TTGAAGACGTGGTTGGAACGTCTTCTTTTTCCACGATGCTCCTCGTGGGTGGGGGTCCATCTTTGGGACC
ACTGTCGGCAGAGGCATCTTGAACGATAGCCTTTCCTTTATCGCAATGATGGCATTTGTAGGTGCCACCT
TCCTTTTCTACTGTCCTTTTGATGAAGTGACAGATAGCTGGGCAATGGAATCCGAGGAGGTTTCCCGATA
TTACCCTTTGTTGAAAAGTCTCAATAGCCCTTTGGTCTTCTGAGACTGTATCTTTGATATTCTTGGAGTA
GACGAGAGTGTCGTGCTCCACCATGTTGACGGATCTCTAGGACGCGTCCTAGAAGCTAATTCACTGGCCG
TCGTTTTACAACGTCGTGACTGGGAAAACCCTGGCGTTACCCAACTTAATCGCCTTGCAGCACATCCCCC
TTTCGCCAGCTGGCGTAATAGCGAAGAGGCCCGCACCGATCGCCCTTCCCAACAGTTGCGCAGCCTGAAT
G
[44 nt withheld, positions 8612-8655]
C
[141 nt withheld, positions 8657-8797]
CCTTTGACGTTGGAGTCCACGTTCTTT
[37 nt withheld, positions 8825-8861]
ACCCTATCTCGGGCTATTCTTTTGATTTATAAGGGATTTTGCCGATTTCGGAACCACCATCAAACAGGAT
TTTCGCCTGCTGGGGCAAACCAGCGTGGACCGCTTGCTGCAACTCTCTCAGGGCCAGGCGGTGAAGGGCA
ATCAGCTGTTGCCCGTCTCACTGGTGAAAAGAAAAACCACCCCAGTACATTAAAAACGTCCGCAATGTGT
TATTAAGTTGTCTAAGCGTCAATTTGTTTACACCACAATATATCCTGCCACCAGCCAGCCAACAGCTCCC
CGACCGGCAGCTCGGCACAAAATCACCACTCGATACAGGCAGCCCATCAGTCCGGGACGGCGTCAGCGGG
AGAGCCGTTGTAAGGCGGCAGACTTTGCTCATGTTACCGATGCTATTCGGAAGAACGGCAACTAAGCTGC
CGGGTTTGAAACACGGATGATCTCGCGGAGGGTAGCATGTTGATTGTAACGATGACAGAGCGTTGCTGCC
TGTGATCAAATATCATCTCCCTCGCAGAGATCCGAATTATCAGCCTTCTTATTCATTTCTCGCTTAACCG
TGACAGGCTGTCGATCTTGAGAACTATGCCGACATAATAGGAAATCGCTGGATAAAGCCGCTGAGGAAGC
TGAGTGGCGCTATTTCTTTAGAAGTGAACGTTGACGATATCAACTCCCCTATCCATTGCTCACCGAATGG
TACAGGTCGGGGACCCGAAGTTCCGACTGTCGGCCTGATGCATCCCCGGCTGATCGACCCCAGATCTGGG
GCTGAGAAAGCCCAGTAAGGAAACAACTGTAGGTTCGAGTCGCGAGATCCCCCGGAACCAAAGGAAGTAG
GTTAAACCCGCTCCGATCAGGCCGAGCCACGCCAGGCCGAGAACATTGGTTCCTGTAGGCATCGGGATTG
GCGGATCAAACACTAAAGCTACTGGAACGAGCAGAAGTCCTCCGGCCGCCAGTTGCCAGGCGGTAAAGGT
GAGCAGAGGCACGGGAGGTTGCCACTTGCGGGTCAGCACGGTTCCGAACGCCATGGAAACCGCCCCCGCC
AGGCCCGCTGCGACGCCGACAGGATCTAGCGCTGCGTTTGGTGTCAACACCAACAGCGCCACGCCCGCAG
TTCCGCAAATAGCCCCCAGGACCGCCATCAATCGTATCGGGCTACCTAGCAGAGCGGCAGAGATGAACAC
GACCATCAGCGGCTGCACAGCGCCTACCGTCGCCGCGACCCCGCCCGGCAGGCGGTAGACCGAAATAAAC
AACAAGCTCCAGAATAGCGAAATATTAAGTGCGCCGAGGATGAAGATGCGCATCCACCAGATTCCCGTTG
GAATCTGTCGGACGATCATCACGAGCAATAAACCCGCCGGCAACGCCCGCAGCAGCATACCGGCGACCCC
TCGGCCTCGCTGTTCGGGCTCCACGAAAACGCCGGACAGATGCGCCTTGTGAGCGTCCTTGGGGCCGTCC
TCCTGTTTGAAGACCGACAGCCCAATGATCTCGCCGTCGATGTAGGCGCCGAATGCCACGGCATCTCGCA
ACCGTTCAGCGAACGCCTCCATGGGCTTTTTCTCCTCGTGCTCGTAAACGGACCCGAACATCTCTGGAGC
TTTCTTCAGGGCCGACAATCGGATCTCGCGGAAATCCTGCACGTCGGCCGCTCCAAGCCGTCGAATCTGA
GCCTTAATCACAATTGTCAATTTTAATCCTCTGTTTATCGGCAGTTCGTAGAGCGCGCCGTGCGTCCCGA
GCGATACTGAGCGAAGCAAGTGCGTCGAGCAGTGCCCGCTTGTTCCTGAAATGCCAGTAAAGCGCTGGCT
GCTGAACCCCCAGCCGGAACTGACCCCACAAGGCCCTAGCGTTTGCAATGCACCAGGTCATCATTGACCC
AGGCGTGTTCCACCAGGCCGCTGCCTCGCAACTCTTCGCAGGCTTCGCCGACCTGCTCGCGCCACTTCTT
CACGCGGGTGGAATCCGATCCGCACATGAGGCGGAAGGTTTCCAGCTTGAGCGGGTACGGCTCCCGGTGC
GAGCTGAAATAGTCGAACATCCGTCGGGCCGTCGGCGACAGCTTGCGGTACTTCTCCCATATGAATTTCG
TGTAGTGGTCGCCAGCAAACAGCACGACGATTTCCTCGTCGATCAGGACCTGGCAACGGGACGTTTTCTT
GCCACGGTCCAGGACGCGGAAGCGGTGCAGCAGCGACACCGATTCCAGGTGCCCAACGCGGTCGGACGTG
AAGCCCATCGCCGTCGCCTGTAGGCGCGACAGGCATTCCTCGGCCTTCGTGTAATACCGGCCATTGATCG
ACCAGCCCAGGTCCTGGCAAAGCTCGTAGAACGTGAAGGTGATCGGCTCGCCGATAGGGGTGCGCTTCGC
GTACTCCAACACCTGCTGCCACACCAGTTCGTCATCGTCGGCCCGCAGCTCGACGCCGGTGTAGGTGATC
TTCACGTCCTTGTTGACGTGGAAAATGACCTTGTTTTGCAGCGCCTCGCGCGGGATTTTCTTGTTGCGCG
TGGTGAACAGGGCAGAGCGGGCCGTGTCGTTTGGCATCGCTCGCATCGTGTCCGGCCACGGCGCAATATC
GAACAAGGAAAGCTGCATTTCCTTGATCTGCTGCTTCGTGTGTTTCAGCAACGCGGCCTGCTTGGCCTCG
CTGACCTGTTTTGCCAGGTCCTCGCCGGCGGTTTTTCGCTTCTTGGTCGTCATAGTTCCTCGCGTGTCGA
TGGTCATCGACTTCGCCAAACCTGCCGCCTCCTGTTCGAGACGACGCGAACGCTCCACGGCGGCCGATGG
CGCGGGCAGGGCAGGGGGAGCCAGTTGCACGCTGTCGCGCTCGATCTTGGCCGTAGCTTGCTGGACCATC
GAGCCGACGGACTGGAAGGTTTCGCGGGGCGCACGCATGACGGTGCGGCTTGCGATGGTTTCGGCATCCT
CGGCGGAAAACCCCGCGTCGATCAGTTCTTGCCTGTATGCCTTCCGGTCAAACGTCCGATTCATTCACCC
TCCTTGCGGGATTGCCCCGACTCACGCCGGGGCAATGTGCCCTTATTCCTGATTTGACCCGCCTGGTGCC
TTGGTGTCCAGATAATCCACCTTATCGGCAATGAAGTCGGTCCCGTAGACCGTCTGGCCGTCCTTCTCGT
ACTTGGTATTCCGAATCTTGCCCTGCACGAATACCAGCGACCCCTTGCCCAAATACTTGCCGTGGGCCTC
GGCCTGAGAGCCAAAACACTTGATGCGGAAGAAGTCGGTGCGCTCCTGCTTGTCGCCGGCATCGTTGCGC
CACATCTAGGTACTAAAACAATTCATCCAGTAAAATATAATATTTTATTTTCTCCCAATCAGGCTTGATC
CCCAGTAAGTCAAAAAATAGCTCGACATACTGTTCTTCCCCGATATCCTCCCTGATCGACCGGACGCAGA
AGGCAATGTCATACCACTTGTCCGCCCTGCCGCTTCTCCCAAGATCAATAAAGCCACTTACTTTGCCATC
TTTCACAAAGATGTTGCTGTCTCCCAGGTCGCCGTGGGAAAAGACAAGTTCCTCTTCGGGCTTTTCCGTC
TTTAAAAAATCATACAGCTCGCGCGGATCTTTAAATGGAGTGTCTTCTTCCCAGTTTTCGCAATCCACAT
CGGCCAGATCGTTATTCAGTAAGTAATCCAATTCGGCTAAGCGGCTGTCTAAGCTATTCGTATAGGGACA
ATCCGATATGTCGATGGAGTGAAAGAGCCTGATGCACTCCGCATACAGCTCGATAATCTTTTCAGGGCTT
TGTTCATCTTCATACTCTTCCGAGCAAAGGACGCCATCGGCCTCACTCATGAGCAGATTGCTCCAGCCAT
CATGCCGTTCAAAGTGCAGGACCTTTGGAACAGGCAGCTTTCCTTCCAGCCATAGCATCATGTCCTTTTC
CCGTTCCACATCATAGGTGGTCCCTTTATACCGGCTGTCCGTCATTTTTAAATATAGGTTTTCATTTTCT
CCCACCAGCTTATATACCTTAGCAGGAGACATTCCTTCCGTATCTTTTACGCAGCGGTATTTTTCGATCA
GTTTTTTCAATTCCGGTGATATTCTCATTTTAGCCATTTATTATTTCCTTCCTCTTTTCTACAGTATTTA
AAGATACCCCAAGAAGCTAATTATAACAAGACGAACTCCAATTCACTGTTCCTTGCATTCTAAAACCTTA
AATACCAGAAAACAGCTTTTTCAAAGTTGTTTTCAAAGTTGGCGTATAACATAGTATCGACGGAGCCGAT
TTTGAAACCACAATTATGGGTGATGCTGCCAACTTACTGATTTAGTGTATGATGGTGTTTTTGAGGTGCT
CCAGTGGCTTCTGTTTCTATCAGCTGTCCCTCCTGTTCAGCTACTGACGGGGTGGTGCGTAACGGCAAAA
GCACCGCCGGACATCAGCGCTATCTCTGCTCTCACTGCCGTAAAACATGGCAACTGCAGTTCACTTACAC
CGCTTCTCAACCCGGTACGCACCAGAAAATCATTGATATGGCCATGAATGGCGTTGGATGCCGGGCAACA
GCCCGCATTATGGGCGTTGGCCTCAACACGATTTTACGTCACTTAAAAAACTCAGGCCGCAGTCGGTAAC
CTCGCGCATACAGCCGGGCAGTGACGTCATCGTCTGCGCGGAAATGGACGAACAGTGGGGCTATGTCGGG
GCTAAATCGCGCCAGCGCTGGCTGTTTTACGCGTATGACAGTCTCCGGAAGACGGTTGTTGCGCACGTAT
TCGGTGAACGCACTATGGCGACGCTGGGGCGTCTTATGAGCCTGCTGTCACCCTTTGACGTGGTGATATG
GATGACGGATGGCTGGCCGCTGTATGAATCCCGCCTGAAGGGAAAGCTGCACGTAATCAGCAAGCGATAT
ACGCAGCGAATTGAGCGGCATAACCTGAATCTGAGGCAGCACCTGGCACGGCTGGGACGGAAGTCGCTGT
CGTTCTCAAAATCGGTGGAGCTGCATGACAAAGTCATCGGGCATTATCTGAACATAAAACACTATCAATA
AGTTGGAGTCATTACCCAATTATGATAGAATTTACAAGCTATAAGGTTATTGTCCTGGGTTTCAAGCATT
AGTCCATGCAAGTTTTTATGCTTTGCCCATTCTATAGATATATTGATAAGCGCGCTGCCTATGCCTTGCC
CCCTGAAATCCTTACATACGGCGATATCTTCTATATAAAAGATATATTATCTTATCAGTATTGTCAATAT
ATTCAAGGCAATCTGCCTCCTCATCCTCTTCATCCTCTTCGTCTTGGTAGCTTTTTAAATATGGCGCTTC
ATAGAGTAATTCTGTAAAGGTCCAATTCTCGTTTTCATACCTCGGTATAATCTTACCTATCACCTCAAAT
GGTTCGCTGGGTTTATCGCACCCCCGAACACGAGCACGGCACCCGCGACCACTATGCCAAGAATGCCCAA
GGTAAAAATTGCCGGCCCCGCCATGAAGTCCGTGAATGCCCCGACGGCCGAAGTGAAGGGCAGGCCGCCA
CCCAGGCCGCCGCCCTCACTGCCCGGCACCTGGTCGCTGAATGTCGATGCCAGCACCTGCGGCACGTCAA
TGCTTCCGGGCGTCGCGCTCGGGCTGATCGCCCATCCCGTTACTGCCCCGATCCCGGCAATGGCAAGGAC
TGCCAGCGCTGCCATTTTTGGGGTGAGGCCGTTCGCGGCCGAGGGGCGCAGCCCCTGGGGGGATGGGAGG
CCCGCGTTAGCGGGCCGGGAGGGTTCGAGAAGGGGGGGCACCCCCCTTCGGCGTGCGCGGTCACGCGCAC
AGGGCGCAGCCCTGGTTAAAAACAAGGTTTATAAATATTGGTTTAAAAGCAGGTTAAAAGACAGGTTAGC
GGTGGCCGAAAAACGGGCGGAAACCCTTGCAAATGCTGGATTTTCTGCCTGTGGACAGCCCCTCAAATGT
CAATAGGTGCGCCCCTCATCTGTCAGCACTCTGCCCCTCAAGTGTCAAGGATCGCGCCCCTCATCTGTCA
GTAGTCGCGCCCCTCAAGTGTCAATACCGCAGGGCACTTATCCCCAGGCTTGTCCACATCATCTGTGGGA
AACTCGCGTAAAATCAGGCGTTTTCGCCGATTTGCGAGGCTGGCCAGCTCCACGTCGCCGGCCGAAATCG
AGCCTGCCCCTCATCTGTCAACGCCGCGCCGGGTGAGTCGGCCCCTCAAGTGTCAACGTCCGCCCCTCAT
CTGTCAGTGAGGGCCAAGTTTTCCGCGAGGTATCCACAACGCCGGCGGCCGCGGTGTCTCGCACACGGCT
TCGACGGCGTTTCTGGCGCGTTTGCAGGGCCATAGACGGCCGCCAGCCCAGCGGCGAGGGCAACCAGCCC
GGTGAGCGTCGGAAAGGCGC
